>Addgene plasmid #138118 | pYPQ284-v1 | depositor full sequence | sequence record 266606 | pYPQ284-v1 sequence 7008 bps
TGGACCAGCCAGGACAGAAATGCCTCGACTTCGCTGCTACCCAAGGTTGCCGGGTGACGCACACCGTGGA
AACGGATGAAGGCACGAACCCAGTGGACATAAGCCTGTTCGGTTCGTAAGCTGTAATGCAAGTAGCGTAT
GCGCTCACGCAACTGGTCCAGAACCTTGACCGAACGCAGCGGTGGTAACGGCGCAGTGGCGGTTTTCATG
GCTTGTTATGACTGTTTTTTTGGGGTACAGTCTATGCCTCGGGCATCCAAGCAGCAAGCGCGTTACGCCG
TGGGTCGATGTTTGATGTTATGGAGCAGCAACGATGTTACGCAGCAGGGCAGTCGCCCTAAAACAAAGTT
AAACATCATGAGGGAAGCGGTGATCGCCGAAGTATCGACTCAACTATCAGAGGTAGTTGGCGTCATCGAG
CGCCATCTCGAACCGACGTTGCTGGCCGTACATTTGTACGGCTCCGCAGTGGATGGCGGCCTGAAGCCAC
ACAGTGATATTGATTTGCTGGTTACGGTGACCGTAAGGCTTGATGAAACAACGCGGCGAGCTTTGATCAA
CGACCTTTTGGAAACTTCGGCTTCCCCTGGAGAGAGCGAGATTCTCCGCGCTGTAGAAGTCACCATTGTT
GTGCACGACGACATCATTCCGTGGCGTTATCCAGCTAAGCGCGAACTGCAATTTGGAGAATGGCAGCGCA
ATGACATTCTTGCAGGTATCTTCGAGCCAGCCACGATCGACATTGATCTGGCTATCTTGCTGACAAAAGC
AAGAGAACATAGCGTTGCCTTGGTAGGTCCAGCGGCGGAGGAACTCTTTGATCCGGTTCCTGAACAGGAT
CTATTTGAGGCGCTAAATGAAACCTTAACGCTATGGAACTCGCCGCCCGACTGGGCTGGCGATGAGCGAA
ATGTAGTGCTTACGTTGTCCCGCATTTGGTACAGCGCAGTAACCGGCAAAATCGCGCCGAAGGATGTCGC
TGCCGACTGGGCAATGGAGCGCCTGCCGGCCCAGTATCAGCCCGTCATACTTGAAGCTAGACAGGCTTAT
CTTGGACAAGAAGAAGATCGCTTGGCCTCGCGCGCAGATCAGTTGGAAGAATTTGTCCACTACGTGAAAG
GCGAGATCACCAAGGTAGTCGGCAAATAACCCTCGAGCCACCCATGACCAAAATCCCTTAACGTGAGTTA
CGCGTCGTTCCACTGAGCGTCAGACCCCGTAGAAAAGATCAAAGGATCTTCTTGAGATCCTTTTTTTCTG
CGCGTAATCTGCTGCTTGCAAACAAAAAAACCACCGCTACCAGCGGTGGTTTGTTTGCCGGATCAAGAGC
TACCAACTCTTTTTCCGAAGGTAACTGGCTTCAGCAGAGCGCAGATACCAAATACTGTCCTTCTAGTGTA
GCCGTAGTTAGGCCACCACTTCAAGAACTCTGTAGCACCGCCTACATACCTCGCTCTGCTAATCCTGTTA
CCAGTGGCTGCTGCCAGTGGCGATAAGTCGTGTCTTACCGGGTTGGACTCAAGACGATAGTTACCGGATA
AGGCGCAGCGGTCGGGCTGAACGGGGGGTTCGTGCACACAGCCCAGCTTGGAGCGAACGACCTACACCGA
ACTGAGATACCTACAGCGTGAGCTATGAGAAAGCGCCACGCTTCCCGAAGGGAGAAAGGCGGACAGGTAT
CCGGTAAGCGGCAGGGTCGGAACAGGAGAGCGCACGAGGGAGCTTCCAGGGGGAAACGCCTGGTATCTTT
ATAGTCCTGTCGGGTTTCGCCACCTCTGACTTGAGCGTCGATTTTTGTGATGCTCGTCAGGGGGGCGGAG
CCTATGGAAAAACGCCAGCAACGCGGCCTTTTTACGGTTCCTGGCCTTTTGCTGGCCTTTTGCTCACATG
TTCTTTCCTGCGTTATCCCCTGATTCTGTGGATAACCGTATTACCGCCTTTGAGTGAGCTGATACCGCTC
GCCGCAGCCGAACGACCGAGCGCAGCGAGTCAGTGAGCGAGGAAGCGGAAGAGCGCCCAATACGCAAACC
GCCTCTCCCCGCGCGTTGGCCGATTCATTAATGCAGCTGGCACGACAGGTTTCCCGACTGGAAAGCGGGC
AGTGAGCGCAACGCAATTAATACGCGTACCGCGAGCCAGGAAGAGTTTGTAGAAACGCAAAAAGGCCATC
CGTCAGGATGGCCTTCTGCTTAGTTTGATGCCTGGCAGTTTATGGCGGGCGTCCTGCCCGCCACCCTCCG
GGCCGTTGCTTCACAACGTTCAAATCCGCTCCCGGCGGATTTGTCCTACTCAGGAGAGCGTTCACCGACA
AACAACAGATAAAACGAAAGGCCCAGTCTTCCGACTGAGCCTTTCGTTTTATTTGATGCCTGGCAGTTCC
CTACTCTCGCGTTAACGCTTGCATGGATGTTTTCCCAGTCACGACGTTGTAAAACGACGGCCAGTCTTAA
GCTCGGGCCCCAAATAATGATTTTATTTTGACTGATAGTGACCTGTTCGTTGCAACAAATTGATGAGCAA
TGCTTTTTTATAATGCCAACTTTGTACAAAAAAGCAGGCTCCGAATTCGCCCTTCACCATGGCTCCTAAG
AAGAAGCGGAAGGTTGGTATTCACGGGGTGCCTGCGGCTCTGTTTCAAGATTTTACACATCTGTACCCGC
TGAGTAAAACAGTGCGGTTCGAGCTGAAACCCATAGGAAGGACCCTCGAGCACATCCACGCGAAGAATTT
TCTGAGCCAGGATGAAACTATGGCTGATATGTATCAAAAAGTTAAGGTCATTTTGGACGACTATCATCGC
GATTTTATTGCCGACATGATGGGAGAGGTGAAACTCACGAAGCTTGCTGAATTTTACGACGTCTATCTGA
AGTTCAGGAAAAATCCTAAGGACGATGGGCTGCAAAAACAGCTTAAAGACCTTCAAGCTGTCCTTCGGAA
GGAATCGGTGAAGCCTATAGGGTCAGGTGGGAAGTACAAAACAGGCTACGATAGACTCTTTGGGGCAAAA
CTCTTCAAAGATGGAAAAGAGTTGGGTGACCTCGCAAAATTCGTTATAGCCCAAGAAGGTGAGTCTTCTC
CGAAGCTGGCTCATCTTGCTCATTTTGAGAAGTTCAGCACGTATTTTACTGGATTTCACCGCAATCGGAA
GAATATGTACTCGGATGAAGACAAGCATACTGCAATAGCGTACAGGCTCATCCATGAGAATTTGCCGAGA
TTCATCGACAATCTGCAAATCTTGACAACAATCAAACAAAAGCATAGCGCCCTCTATGATCAGATAATCA
ACGAGCTCACGGCCTCCGGGCTCGACGTCTCCTTGGCTTCTCATCTTGACGGGTATCACAAGCTCCTTAC
ACAAGAGGGGATCACGGCATACAACAGGATCATAGGAGAGGTGAATGGATATACAAATAAGCATAACCAG
ATATGCCACAAGAGCGAGCGCATAGCGAAACTTAGACCCTTGCACAAGCAAATCCTTTCTGACGGAATGG
GAGTGTCATTCCTTCCGTCTAAGTTCGCGGATGATAGTGAGATGTGCCAAGCGGTCAACGAATTTTATCG
CCATTATACTGACGTGTTCGCAAAGGTGCAAAGTCTCTTTGACGGATTTGATGATCACCAGAAAGACGGG
ATCTATGTTGAACACAAAAACCTTAATGAACTGAGCAAACAGGCGTTCGGCGACTTTGCTTTGCTGGGGA
GGGTCCTTGATGGATACTACGTGGACGTTGTCAATCCGGAGTTCAATGAGCGGTTCGCAAAGGCCAAGAC
TGACAATGCGAAAGCCAAGCTTACAAAAGAAAAGGACAAATTCATTAAAGGAGTCCACTCACTGGCTTCC
CTCGAACAAGCAATAGAACACCATACAGCTAGACACGACGATGAGAGTGTTCAAGCCGGAAAACTTGGCC
AGTACTTCAAACACGGTTTGGCGGGGGTTGACAACCCGATTCAGAAAATTCACAATAACCATTCGACGAT
TAAAGGGTTTCTGGAAAGGGAAAGGCCTGCTGGGGAACGGGCGCTCCCGAAGATCAAGTCAGGAAAAAAC
CCAGAAATGACACAGCTCAGGCAGCTGAAGGAACTTTTGGACAACGCATTGAATGTGGCGCACTTCGCTA
AGCTGCTGACAACTAAAACAACCTTGGACAACCAGGATGGAAATTTTTACGGGGAGTTTGGGGTGCTTTA
CGACGAGCTGGCTAAAATTCCAACTCTCTACAATAAGGTTAGAGATTATCTCTCTCAAAAGCCCTTTTCT
ACCGAAAAGTATAAGCTCAACTTCGGCAATCCGACCCTTCTCAATGGGTGGGACCTGAACAAAGAGAAAG
ATAACTTTGGGGTTATACTTCAGAAGGATGGATGCTATTACTTGGCGCTTCTTGATAAGGCTCATAAAAA
AGTTTTCGACAACGCCCCTAACACTGGTAAGAACGTCTACCAAAAGATGGTCTACAAACTGTTGCCCGGC
CCCAACAAAATGCTTCCTAAAGTGTTTTTCGCAAAATCGAATCTCGACTATTATAATCCATCTGCCGAGC
TCCTTGACAAATATGCTAAGGGGACCCATAAAAAGGGTGATAATTTCAACCTGAAGGACTGCCACGCGCT
TATCGACTTTTTCAAAGCCGGGATAAATAAGCATCCGGAGTGGCAACATTTTGGTTTTAAATTTTCGCCA
ACGTCGTCCTATCGCGACCTTTCCGATTTCTATAGGGAAGTTGAACCTCAGGGGTACCAGGTCAAATTTG
TTGACATTAATGCGGACTACATTGATGAATTGGTGGAGCAAGGGAAGCTCTACCTCTTTCAAATATATAA
CAAAGATTTCTCGCCAAAAGCGCATGGTAAACCGAATCTTCATACCTTGTACTTTAAAGCACTTTTTTCA
GAAGATAACTTGGCGGACCCGATCTACAAGCTGAATGGGGAAGCTCAGATCTTCTACAGGAAAGCTTCGT
TGGACATGAACGAGACTACCATACATCGCGCGGGAGAGGTGCTTGAGAACAAAAATCCCGACAACCCGAA
AAAGCGGCAATTCGTTTACGACATCATCAAAGACAAACGGTACACGCAGGACAAATTTATGCTCCACGTC
CCCATTACCATGAATTTTGGAGTCCAAGGCATGACCATTAAGGAATTCAACAAAAAGGTCAACCAAAGTA
TTCAGCAATACGATGAAGTCAATGTCATAGGCATAGATCGGGGAGAAAGGCATCTGTTGTATCTTACCGT
GATTAACTCTAAGGGTGAAATACTGGAGCAACGGTCACTTAACGATATAACCACGGCGTCCGCGAACGGT
ACACAAGTGACCACTCCCTACCACAAAATATTGGATAAAAGGGAGATAGAACGCTTGAATGCCCGCGTTG
GCTGGGGTGAGATTGAGACCATCAAAGAGCTTAAATCGGGATATTTGTCTCACGTCGTTCATCAAATTAA
CCAACTCATGCTTAAGTACAATGCAATCGTTGTGCTCGAGGACCTGAACTTTGGTTTCAAAAGAGGGAGG
TTCAAGGTGGAAAAACAAATTTACCAGAACTTTGAAAACGCGCTTATCAAGAAATTGAATCACCTTGTTT
TGAAAGATAAGGCAGATGACGAAATCGGGTCGTATAAAAATGCACTCCAGTTGACAAATAATTTCACGGA
TTTGAAGTCGATCGGCAAGCAAACAGGGTTCCTCTTTTATGTGCCAGCGTGGAATACATCAAAAATTGAT
CCGGAGACGGGATTTGTCGACTTGCTGAAGCCTAGGTATGAGAACATTGCCCAATCTCAGGCCTTTTTCG
GCAAATTCGATAAAATATGCTACAACACAGACAAAGGTTATTTTGAATTTCACATTGATTACGCCAAATT
TACAGATAAGGCGAAAAACAGCAGACAGAAATGGGCTATCTGTTCTCATGGGGACAAACGCTATGTCTAC
GATAAGACGGCTAATCAAAATAAAGGCGCCGCAAAAGGTATTAATGTGAATGATGAGCTGAAAAGCTTGT
TTGCCCGCTACCATATCAATGATAAACAACCAAACTTGGTGATGGACATATGCCAGAACAATGACAAAGA
ATTCCACAAGTCACTCATGTGCCTGCTTAAAACCCTTTTGGCGCTGCGGTATAGCAATGCATCTAGCGAT
GAAGACTTTATTTTGAGTCCCGTGGCCAACGACGAGGGCGTGTTTTTTAATTCAGCCTTGGCGGACGATA
CGCAGCCCCAGAATGCGGACGCAAACGGCGCGTACCACATTGCACTGAAGGGACTGTGGCTTCTGAACGA
GCTGAAAAATAGCGACGACCTGAATAAAGTCAAGTTGGCCATTGACAATCAAACCTGGTTGAATTTCGCT
CAAAATAGAAAGCGTCCTGCTGCCACCAAAAAGGCCGGACAGGCTAAGAAAAAGAAGTGAGACGACTAGT
GGCGGCCGCCGACGTCCGATCGTTCAAACATTTGGCAATAAAGTTTCTTAAGATTGAATCCTGTTGCCGG
TCTTGCGATGATTATCATATAATTTCTGTTGAATTACGTTAAGCATGTAATAATTAACATGTAATGCATG
ACGTTATTTATGAGATGGGTTTTTATGATTAGAGTCCCGCAATTATACATTTAATACGCGATAGAAAACA
AAATATAGCGCGCAAACTAGGATAAATTATCGCGCGCGGTGTCATCTATGTTACTAGATCGGGAATTGAT
CCCCCCTCGACAGCTTCCGGAAAGGGCGAATTCGCAACTTTGTATACAAAAGTTGAACGAGAAACGTAAA
ATGATATAAATATCAATATATTAAATTAGATTTTGCATAAAAAACAGACTACATAATACTGTAAAACACA
ACATATCCAGTCACTATGCCATCCAGCTGATATCCCCTATAGTGAGTCGTATTACATGGTCATAGCTGTT
TCCTGGCAGCTCTGGCCCGTGTCTCAAAATCTCTGATGTTACATTGCACAAGATAAAAATATATCATCAT
GCCTCCTC
Features (pLannotate 1.2.2; 12 found; start..end, strand, type, name):
     96..119     +  promoter       Pc promoter (fragment): intI1 (promoter lies within the coding sequence); class 1 integron promoter
    295..351     +  CDS            GmR (fragment): gentamycin acetyltransferase; aacC1; confers resistance to gentamycin
    358..1149    +  CDS            SmR: aminoglycoside adenylyltransferase (Murphy, 1985); aadA; confers resistance to spectinomycin and streptomycin
   1242..1830    +  rep_origin     ori: high-copy-number ColE1/pMB1/pBR322/pUC origin of replication
   2013..2105    +  CDS            lacI (fragment): lac repressor; lacI; The lac repressor binds to the lac operator to inhibit transcription in E. coli. This inhibition can be relieved by adding lactose or isopropyl-β-D-thiogalactopyranoside (IPTG).
   2160..2187    -  terminator     rrnB T2 terminator: transcription terminator T2 from the E. coli rrnB gene
   2319..2362    +  terminator     rrnB T1 terminator: Escherichia coli rrnB; transcription terminator T1 from the E. coli rrnB gene
   2409..2445    -  CDS            lacZα (fragment): LacZα fragment of β-galactosidase; lacZ fragment
   2461..2560    +  protein_bind   attL1: mutant version of attL; recombination site for the Gateway® LR reaction LR Clonase™
   6458..6710    +  terminator     NOS terminator: nopaline synthase terminator and poly(A) signal
   6755..6878    +  protein_bind   attR5: mutant version of attR; recombination site for the Gateway® LR reaction LR Clonase™
   6896..6914    -  promoter       T7 promoter: promoter for bacteriophage T7 RNA polymerase
