>Addgene plasmid #138118 | pYPQ284-v1 | addgene full sequence | sequence record 272075 | Addgene NGS Result
TGGACCAGCCAGGACAGAAATGCCTCGACTTCGCTGCTACCCAAGGTTGCCGGGTGACGCACACCGTGGA
AACGGATGAAGGCACGAACCCAGTGGACATAAGCCTGTTCGGTTCGTAAGCTGTAATGCAAGTAGCGTAT
GCGCTCACGCAACTGGTCCAGAACCTTGACCGAACGCAGCGGTGGTAACGGCGCAGTGGCGGTTTTCATG
GCTTGTTATGACTGTTTTTTTGGGGTACAGTCTATGCCTCGGGCATCCAAGCAGCAAGCGCGTTACGCCG
TGGGTCGATGTTTGATGTTATGGAGCAGCAACGATGTTACGCAGCAGGGCAGTCGCCCTAAAACAAAGTT
AAACATTATGAGGGAAGCGGTGATCGCCGAAGTATCGACTCAACTATCAGAGGTAGTTGGCGTCATCGAG
CGCCATCTCGAACCGACGTTGCTGGCCGTACATTTGTACGGCTCCGCAGTGGATGGCGGCCTGAAGCCAC
ACAGTGATATTGATTTGCTGGTTACGGTGACCGTAAGGCTTGATGAAACAACGCGGCGAGCTTTGATCAA
CGACCTTTTGGAAACTTCGGCTTCCCCTGGAGAGAGCGAGATTCTCCGCGCTGTAGAAGTCACCATTGTT
GTGCACGACGACATCATTCCGTGGCGTTATCCAGCTAAGCGCGAACTGCAATTTGGAGAATGGCAGCGCA
ATGACATTCTTGCAGGTATCTTCGAGCCAGCCACGATCGACATTGATCTGGCTATCTTGCTGACAAAAGC
AAGAGAACATAGCGTTGCCTTGGTAGGTCCAGCGGCGGAGGAACTCTTTGATCCGGTTCCTGAACAGGAT
CTATTTGAGGCGCTAAATGAAACCTTAACGCTATGGAACTCGCCGCCCGACTGGGCTGGCGATGAGCGAA
ATGTAGTGCTTACGTTGTCCCGCATTTGGTACAGCGCAGTAACCGGCAAAATCGCGCCGAAGGATGTCGC
TGCCGACTGGGCAATGGAGCGCCTGCCGGCCCGGTATCAGCCCGTCATACTTGAAGCTAGACAGGCTTAT
CTTGGACAAGAAGAAGATCGCTTGGCCTCGCGCGCAGATCAGTTGGAAGAATTTGTCCACTACGTGAAAG
GCGAGATCACCAAGGTAGTCGGCAAATAACCCTCGAGCCACCCATGACCAAAATCCCTTAACGTGAGTTA
CGCGTCGTTCCACTGAGCGTCAGACCCCGTAGAAAAGATCAAAGGATCTTCTTGAGATCCTTTTTTTCTG
CGCGTAATCTGCTGCTTGCAAACAAAAAAACCACCGCTACCAGCGGTGGTTTGTTTGCCGGATCAAGAGC
TACCAACTCTTTTTCCGAAGGTAACTGGCTTCAGCAGAGCGCAGATACCAAATACTGTTCTTCTAGTGTA
GCCGTAGTTAGGCCACCACTTCAAGAACTCTGTAGCACCGCCTACATACCTCGCTCTGCTAATCCTGTTA
CCAGTGGCTGCTGCCAGTGGCGATAAGTCGTGTCTTACCGGGTTGGACTCAAGACGATAGTTACCGGATA
AGGCGCAGCGGTCGGGCTGAACGGGGGGTTCGTGCACACAGCCCAGCTTGGAGCGAACGACCTACACCGA
ACTGAGATACCTACAGCGTGAGCTATGAGAAAGCGCCACGCTTCCCGAAGGGAGAAAGGCGGACAGGTAT
CCGGTAAGCGGCAGGGTCGGAACAGGAGAGCGCACGAGGGAGCTTCCAGGGGGAAACGCCTGGTATCTTT
ATAGTCCTGTCGGGTTTCGCCACCTCTGACTTGAGCGTCGATTTTTGTGATGCTCGTCAGGGGGGCGGAG
CCTATGGAAAAACGCCAGCAACGCGGCCTTTTTACGGTTCCTGGCCTTTTGCTGGCCTTTTGCTCACATG
TTCTTTCCTGCGTTATCCCCTGATTCTGTGGATAACCGTATTACCGCCTTTGAGTGAGCTGATACCGCTC
GCCGCAGCCGAACGACCGAGCGCAGCGAGTCAGTGAGCGAGGAAGCGGAAGAGCGCCCAATACGCAAACC
GCCTCTCCCCGCGCGTTGGCCGATTCATTAATGCAGCTGGCACGACAGGTTTCCCGACTGGAAAGCGGGC
AGTGAGCGCAACGCAATTAATACGCGTACCGCGAGCCAGGAAGAGTTTGTAGAAACGCAAAAAGGCCATC
CGTCAGGATGGCCTTCTGCTTAGTTTGATGCCTGGCAGTTTATGGCGGGCGTCCTGCCCGCCACCCTCCG
GGCCGTTGCTTCACAACGTTCAAATCCGCTCCCGGCGGATTTGTCCTACTCAGGAGAGCGTTCACCGACA
AACAACAGATAAAACGAAAGGCCCAGTCTTCCGACTGAGCCTTTCGTTTTATTTGATGCCTGGCAGTTCC
CTACTCTCGCGTTAACGCTTGCATGGATGTTTTCCCAGTCACGACGTTGTAAAACGACGGCCAGTCTTAA
GCTCGGGCCCCAAATAATGATTTTATTTTGACTGATAGTGACCTGTTCGTTGCAACAAATTGATGAGCAA
TGCTTTTTTATAATGCCAACTTTGTACAAAAAAGCAGGCTCCGAATTCGCCCTTCACCATGGCTCCTAAG
AAGAAGCGGAAGGTTGGTATTCACGGGGTGCCTGCGGCTCTGTTTCAAGATTTTACACATCTGTACCCGC
TGAGTAAAACAGTGCGGTTCGAGCTGAAACCCATAGGAAGGACCCTCGAGCACATCCACGCGAAGAATTT
TCTGAGCCAGGATGAAACTATGGCTGATATGTATCAAAAAGTTAAGGTCATTTTGGACGACTATCATCGC
GATTTTATTGCCGACATGATGGGAGAGGTGAAACTCACGAAGCTTGCTGAATTTTACGACGTCTATCTGA
AGTTCAGGAAAAATCCTAAGGACGATGGGCTGCAAAAACAGCTTAAAGACCTTCAAGCTGTCCTTCGGAA
GGAATCGGTGAAGCCTATAGGGTCAGGTGGGAAGTACAAAACAGGCTACGATAGACTCTTTGGGGCAAAA
CTCTTCAAAGATGGAAAAGAGTTGGGTGACCTCGCAAAATTCGTTATAGCCCAAGAAGGTGAGTCTTCTC
CGAAGCTGGCTCATCTTGCTCATTTTGAGAAGTTCAGCACGTATTTTACTGGATTTCACCGCAATCGGAA
GAATATGTACTCGGATGAAGACAAGCATACTGCAATAGCGTACAGGCTCATCCATGAGAATTTGCCGAGA
TTCATCGACAATCTGCAAATCTTGACAACAATCAAACAAAAGCATAGCGCCCTCTATGATCAGATAATCA
ACGAGCTCACGGCCTCCGGGCTCGACGTCTCCTTGGCTTCTCATCTTGACGGGTATCACAAGCTCCTTAC
ACAAGAGGGGATCACGGCATACAACAGGATCATAGGAGAGGTGAATGGATATACAAATAAGCATAACCAG
ATATGCCACAAGAGCGAGCGCATAGCGAAACTTAGACCCTTGCACAAGCAAATCCTTTCTGACGGAATGG
GAGTGTCATTCCTTCCGTCTAAGTTCGCGGATGATAGTGAGATGTGCCAAGCGGTCAACGAATTTTATCG
CCATTATACTGACGTGTTCGCAAAGGTGCAAAGTCTCTTTGACGGATTTGATGATCACCAGAAAGACGGG
ATCTATGTTGAACACAAAAACCTTAATGAACTGAGCAAACAGGCGTTCGGCGACTTTGCTTTGCTGGGGA
GGGTCCTTGATGGATACTACGTGGACGTTGTCAATCCGGAGTTCAATGAGCGGTTCGCAAAGGCCAAGAC
TGACAATGCGAAAGCCAAGCTTACAAAAGAAAAGGACAAATTCATTAAAGGAGTCCACTCACTGGCTTCC
CTCGAACAAGCAATAGAACACCATACAGCTAGACACGACGATGAGAGTGTTCAAGCCGGAAAACTTGGCC
AGTACTTCAAACACGGTTTGGCGGGGGTTGACAACCCGATTCAGAAAATTCACAATAACCATTCGACGAT
TAAAGGGTTTCTGGAAAGGGAAAGGCCTGCTGGGGAACGGGCGCTCCCGAAGATCAAGTCAGGAAAAAAC
CCAGAAATGACACAGCTCAGGCAGCTGAAGGAACTTTTGGACAACGCATTGAATGTGGCGCACTTCGCTA
AGCTGCTGACAACTAAAACAACCTTGGACAACCAGGATGGAAATTTTTACGGGGAGTTTGGGGTGCTTTA
CGACGAGCTGGCTAAAATTCCAACTCTCTACAATAAGGTTAGAGATTATCTCTCTCAAAAGCCCTTTTCT
ACCGAAAAGTATAAGCTCAACTTCGGCAATCCGACCCTTCTCAATGGGTGGGACCTGAACAAAGAGAAAG
ATAACTTTGGGGTTATACTTCAGAAGGATGGATGCTATTACTTGGCGCTTCTTGATAAGGCTCATAAAAA
AGTTTTCGACAACGCCCCTAACACTGGTAAGAACGTCTACCAAAAGATGGTCTACAAACTGTTGCCCGGC
CCCAACAAAATGCTTCCTAAAGTGTTTTTCGCAAAATCGAATCTCGACTATTATAATCCATCTGCCGAGC
TCCTTGACAAATATGCTAAGGGGACCCATAAAAAGGGTGATAATTTCAACCTGAAGGACTGCCACGCGCT
TATCGACTTTTTCAAAGCCGGGATAAATAAGCATCCGGAGTGGCAACATTTTGGTTTTAAATTTTCGCCA
ACGTCGTCCTATCGCGACCTTTCCGATTTCTATAGGGAAGTTGAACCTCAGGGGTACCAGGTCAAATTTG
TTGACATTAATGCGGACTACATTGATGAATTGGTGGAGCAAGGGAAGCTCTACCTCTTTCAAATATATAA
CAAAGATTTCTCGCCAAAAGCGCATGGTAAACCGAATCTTCATACCTTGTACTTTAAAGCACTTTTTTCA
GAAGATAACTTGGCGGACCCGATCTACAAGCTGAATGGGGAAGCTCAGATCTTCTACAGGAAAGCTTCGT
TGGACATGAACGAGACTACCATACATCGCGCGGGAGAGGTGCTTGAGAACAAAAATCCCGACAACCCGAA
AAAGCGGCAATTCGTTTACGACATCATCAAAGACAAACGGTACACGCAGGACAAATTTATGCTCCACGTC
CCCATTACCATGAATTTTGGAGTCCAAGGCATGACCATTAAGGAATTCAACAAAAAGGTCAACCAAAGTA
TTCAGCAATACGATGAAGTCAATGTCATAGGCATAGATCGGGGAGAAAGGCATCTGTTGTATCTTACCGT
GATTAACTCTAAGGGTGAAATACTGGAGCAACGGTCACTTAACGATATAACCACGGCGTCCGCGAACGGT
ACACAAGTGACCACTCCCTACCACAAAATATTGGATAAAAGGGAGATAGAACGCTTGAATGCCCGCGTTG
GCTGGGGTGAGATTGAGACCATCAAAGAGCTTAAATCGGGATATTTGTCTCACGTCGTTCATCAAATTAA
CCAACTCATGCTTAAGTACAATGCAATCGTTGTGCTCGAGGACCTGAACTTTGGTTTCAAAAGAGGGAGG
TTCAAGGTGGAAAAACAAATTTACCAGAACTTTGAAAACGCGCTTATCAAGAAATTGAATCACCTTGTTT
TGAAAGATAAGGCAGATGACGAAATCGGGTCGTATAAAAATGCACTCCAGTTGACAAATAATTTCACGGA
TTTGAAGTCGATCGGCAAGCAAACAGGGTTCCTCTTTTATGTGCCAGCGTGGAATACATCAAAAATTGAT
CCGGAGACGGGATTTGTCGACTTGCTGAAGCCTAGGTATGAGAACATTGCCCAATCTCAGGCCTTTTTCG
GCAAATTCGATAAAATATGCTACAACACAGACAAAGGTTATTTTGAATTTCACATTGATTACGCCAAATT
TACAGATAAGGCGAAAAACAGCAGACAGAAATGGGCTATCTGTTCTCATGGGGACAAACGCTATGTCTAC
GATAAGACGGCTAATCAAAATAAAGGCGCCGCAAAAGGTATTAATGTGAATGATGAGCTGAAAAGCTTGT
TTGCCCGCTACCATATCAATGATAAACAACCAAACTTGGTGATGGACATATGCCAGAACAATGACAAAGA
ATTCCACAAGTCACTCATGTGCCTGCTTAAAACCCTTTTGGCGCTGCGGTATAGCAATGCATCTAGCGAT
GAAGACTTTATTTTGAGTCCCGTGGCCAACGACGAGGGCGTGTTTTTTAATTCAGCCTTGGCGGACGATA
CGCAGCCCCAGAATGCGGACGCAAACGGCGCGTACCACATTGCACTGAAGGGACTGTGGCTTCTGAACGA
GCTGAAAAATAGCGACGACCTGAATAAAGTCAAGTTGGCCATTGACAATCAAACCTGGTTGAATTTCGCT
CAAAATAGAAAGCGTCCTGCTGCCACCAAAAAGGCCGGACAGGCTAAGAAAAAGAAGTGAGACGACTAGT
GGCGGCCGCCGACGTCCGATCGTTCAAACATTTGGCAATAAAGTTTCTTAAGATTGAATCCTGTTGCCGG
TCTTGCGATGATTATCATATAATTTCTGTTGAATTACGTTAAGCATGTAATAATTAACATGTAATGCATG
ACGTTATTTATGAGATGGGTTTTTATGATTAGAGTCCCGCAATTATACATTTAATACGCGATAGAAAACA
AAATATAGCGCGCAAACTAGGATAAATTATCGCGCGCGGTGTCATCTATGTTACTAGATCGGGAATTGAT
CCCCCCTCGACAGCTTCCGGAAAGGGCGAATTCGCAACTTTGTATACAAAAGTTGAACGAGAAACGTAAA
ATGATATAAATATCAATATATTAAATTAGATTTTGCATAAAAAACAGACTACATAATACTGTAAAACACA
ACATATCCAGTCACTATGCCATCCAGCTGATATCCCCTATAGTGAGTCGTATTACATGGTCATAGCTGTT
TCCTGGCAGCTCTGGCCCGTGTCTCAAAATCTCTGATGTTACATTGCACAAGATAAAAATATATCATCAT
GCCTCCTC
Features (pLannotate 1.2.2; 12 found; start..end, strand, type, name):
     96..119     +  promoter       Pc promoter (fragment): intI1 (promoter lies within the coding sequence); class 1 integron promoter
    295..351     +  CDS            GmR (fragment): gentamycin acetyltransferase; aacC1; confers resistance to gentamycin
    358..1149    +  CDS            SmR: aminoglycoside adenylyltransferase (Murphy, 1985); aadA; confers resistance to spectinomycin and streptomycin
   1242..1830    +  rep_origin     ori: high-copy-number ColE1/pMB1/pBR322/pUC origin of replication
   2013..2105    +  CDS            lacI (fragment): lac repressor; lacI; The lac repressor binds to the lac operator to inhibit transcription in E. coli. This inhibition can be relieved by adding lactose or isopropyl-β-D-thiogalactopyranoside (IPTG).
   2160..2187    -  terminator     rrnB T2 terminator: transcription terminator T2 from the E. coli rrnB gene
   2319..2362    +  terminator     rrnB T1 terminator: Escherichia coli rrnB; transcription terminator T1 from the E. coli rrnB gene
   2409..2445    -  CDS            lacZα (fragment): LacZα fragment of β-galactosidase; lacZ fragment
   2461..2560    +  protein_bind   attL1: mutant version of attL; recombination site for the Gateway® LR reaction LR Clonase™
   6458..6710    +  terminator     NOS terminator: nopaline synthase terminator and poly(A) signal
   6755..6878    +  protein_bind   attR5: mutant version of attR; recombination site for the Gateway® LR reaction LR Clonase™
   6896..6914    -  promoter       T7 promoter: promoter for bacteriophage T7 RNA polymerase
