[The description below was written by a language model from this plasmid's Addgene catalogue record and pLannotate feature annotations shown in this document.]
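Description:
pYPQ284-v1 is a Gateway entry clone built on the pYPQ167 backbone for assembling plant CRISPR-Cas12a expression vectors. It is a roughly 7 kb high-copy plasmid maintained in E. coli through a ColE1/pUC-type origin and selected with spectinomycin via the aadA (SmR) aminoglycoside adenylyltransferase gene. The annotation also picks up short remnants of a class 1 integron Pc promoter and a gentamicin acetyltransferase gene upstream of aadA, along with lacI and lacZα fragments. These appear to be backbone leftovers rather than functional parts. rrnB T1 and T2 terminators sit upstream of the cloning region, where they typically insulate the insert from read-through transcription in bacteria, and a T7 promoter lies just outside the attR5 site.

The payload lies between attL1 and attR5 and consists of a rice codon-optimized Mb2Cas12a coding sequence from Moraxella bovoculi AAX08_00205 carrying the D172R substitution, with nuclear localization signals at both the N and C termini. The automated feature table does not annotate this coding sequence, but the large unannotated interval between attL1 and the NOS terminator is consistent with it. The nopaline synthase terminator supplies the plant polyadenylation signal downstream. The cassette deliberately has no promoter. The attL1/attR5 pairing is meant for multisite Gateway LR recombination, in which this nuclease module is combined with a second entry clone (typically carrying the crRNA expression unit) and a destination vector that provides the promoter driving Cas12a. The record places the construct in a toolkit for expanding plant genome engineering with Cas12a orthologs and engineered variants, though it does not state the specific effect of the D172R mutation.
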