Addgene plasmid #138118: pYPQ284-v1
Purpose: Gateway entry plasmid (attL1 & attR5) expressing rice codon optimized Mb2Cas12a with D172R mutation, without promoter
Depositing lab: Yiping Qi. Depositing organization: University of Maryland, College Park. Publication: Expanding the scope of plant genome engineering with Cas12a orthologs and highly multiplexable editing systems. Zhang Y, Ren Q, Tang X, Liu S, Malzahn AA, Zhou J, Wang J, Yin D, Pan C, Yuan M, Huang L, Yang H, Zhao Y, Fang Q, Zheng X, Tian L, Cheng Y, Le Y, McCoy B, Franklin L, Selengut JD, Mount SM, Que Q, Zhang Y, Qi Y. Nat Commun. 2021 Mar 29;12(1):1944. doi: 10.1038/s41467-021-22330-w. PubMed 33782402.
Backbone
  Vector backbone: pYPQ167
  Vector type: Plant Expression, CRISPR ; Gateway compatible Cas12a entry clone
Growth in bacteria
  Bacterial resistance: Spectinomycin, 50 μg/mL
  Growth temperature: 37°C
  Growth strain: DH5alpha
  Copy number: High Copy
Gene/Insert
  Gene/Insert name: Mb2Cas12a v1
  Species: Moraxella bovoculi AAX08_00205
  Mutation: D172R
  Tag / fusion protein: NLS (N terminal on insert); NLS (C terminal on insert)
Terms and licenses: Academic/Nonprofit Terms; Industry Terms: Not Available to Industry
How to cite: pYPQ284-v1 was a gift from Yiping Qi (Addgene plasmid # 138118 ; http://n2t.net/addgene:138118 ; RRID:Addgene_138118)
